>Addgene plasmid #137955 | pAAV.CAG.iAChSnFR | depositor full sequence | sequence record 266341 | pAAV.CAG.iAChSnFR sequence 6443 bps
CCTGCAGGCAGCTGCGCGCTCGCTCGCTCACTGAGGCCGCCCGGGCAAAGCCCGGGCGTCGGGCGACCTT
TGGTCGCCCGGCCTCAGTGAGCGAGCGAGCGCGCAGAGAGGGAGTGGCCAACTCCATCACTAGGGGTTCC
TGCGGCCGCACGCGTAGATCTGAATTCGGTACCCTAGTTATTAATAGTAATCAATTACGGGGTCATTAGT
TCATAGCCCATATATGGAGTTCCGCGTTACATAACTTACGGTAAATGGCCCGCCTGGCTGACCGCCCAAC
GACCCCCGCCCATTGACGTCAATAATGACGTATGTTCCCATAGTAACGCCAATAGGGACTTTCCATTGAC
GTCAATGGGTGGACTATTTACGGTAAACTGCCCACTTGGCAGTACATCAAGTGTATCATATGCCAAGTAC
GCCCCCTATTGACGTCAATGACGGTAAATGGCCCGCCTGGCATTATGCCCAGTACATGACCTTATGGGAC
TTTCCTACTTGGCAGTACATCTACGTATTAGTCATCGCTATTACCATGGTCGAGGTGAGCCCCACGTTCT
GCTTCACTCTCCCCATCTCCCCCCCCTCCCCACCCCCAATTTTGTATTTATTTATTTTTTAATTATTTTG
TGCAGCGATGGGGGCGGGGGGGGGGGGGGGGCGCGCGCCAGGCGGGGCGGGGCGGGGCGAGGGGCGGGGC
GGGGCGAGGCGGAGAGGTGCGGCGGCAGCCAATCAGAGCGGCGCGCTCCGAAAGTTTCCTTTTATGGCGA
GGCGGCGGCGGCGGCGGCCCTATAAAAAGCGAAGCGCGCGGCGGGCGGGAGTCGCTGCGACGCTGCCTTC
GCCCCGTGCCCCGCTCCGCCGCCGCCTCGCGCCGCCCGCCCCGGCTCTGACTGACCGCGTTACTCCCACA
GGTGAGCGGGCGGGACGGCCCTTCTCCTCCGGGCTGTAATTAGCGCTTGGTTTAATGACGGCTTGTTTCT
TTTCTGTGGCTGCGTGAAAGCCTTGAGGGGCTCCGGGAGCTAGAGCCTCTGCTAACCATGTTCATGCCTT
CTTCTTTTTCCTACAGCTCCTGGGCAACGTGCTGGTTATTGTGCTGTCTCATCATTTTGGCAAAGAATTC
CTCGAAGATCCGAAGGGGTTCAAGCTTATGGAGACAGACACACTCCTGCTATGGGTACTGCTGCTCTGGG
TTCCAGGTTCCACTGGTGACAGATCTGCGAACGACACCGTAGTTGTGGGCTCGATCATCTTTACAGAAGG
GATTATCGTCGCAAACATGGTGGCAGAGATGATTGAGGCGCATACAGACCTTAAGGTGGTTCGCAAACTG
AACCTTGGCGGGGTCAACGTTAACTTTGAAGCCATTAAACGCGGAGGTGCGAATAATGGTATTGACATTT
ACGTGGAGTACACTGGGCACGGTCTTGTGGATATTCTGGGGTTCCCGGAGCCGAACGTCTATATCACCGC
CGACAAGCAGAAGAACGGCATCAAGGCGAACTTCAAGATCCGCCACAACGTGGAGGACGGCAGCGTGCAG
CTCGCCGACCACTACCAGCAGAACACCCCCATCGGCGACGGCCCCGTGCTGCTGCCCGACAACCACTACC
TGAGCACCCAGTCCGTGCTGAGCAAAGACCCCAACGAGAAGCGCGATCACATGGTCCTGCTGGAGTTCGT
GACCGCCGCCGGGATCACTCTCGGCATGGACGAGCTGTACAAGGGCGGTACCGGAGGGAGCATGAGCAAG
GGCGAGGAGCTGTTCACCGGGGTGGTGCCCATCCTGGTCGAGCTGGACGGCGACGTAAACGGCCACAAGT
TCAGCGTGCGCGGCGAGGGCGAGGGCGATGCCACCAACGGCAAGCTGACCCTGAAGTTCATCTGCACCAC
CGGCAAGCTGCCCGTGCCCTGGCCCACCCTCGTGACCACCCTGACCTACGGCGTGCAGTGCTTCAGCCGC
TACCCCGACCACATGAAGCAGCACGACTTCTTCAAGTCCGCCATGCCCGAAGGCTACGTCCAGGAGCGCA
CCATCAGCTTCAAGGACGACGGCACCTACAAGACCCGCGCCGAGGTGAAGTTCGAGGGCGACACCCTGGT
GAACCGCATCGAGCTGAAGGGCATCGACTTCAAGGAGGACGGCAACATCCTGGGGCACAAGCTGGAGTAC
AACTTTCCGCCGCCCGCGACTACTGATCCAGAAGGTGCATACGAAACCGTGAAGAAGGAGTACAAACGTA
AATGGAATATTGTATGGCTCAAACCACTGGGATTCAACAATACGTATACGCTTACCGTTAAAGACGAACT
GGCGAAACAGTATAACCTTAAAACCTTCAGTGACTTAGCGAAAATCTCGGATAAGCTGATTCTGGGTGCA
ACGATGTTCTTTTTAGAAGGGCCCGATGGTTACCCAGGCCTGCAAAAACTGTACAATTTCAAATTCAAGC
ACACCAAAAGCATGGACATGGGTATTCGCTATACCGCCATTGATAATAACGAAGTTCAGGTAATTGATGC
CTGGGCCACTGATGGCTTGCTGGTGAGCCACAAATTAAAAATTCTGGAGGATGATAAAGCGTTCTTCCCG
CCGTATTATGCTGCCCCCATCATCCGTCAGGATGTCTTAGATAAGCATCCTGAACTGAAGGACGTGCTGA
ACAAACTCGCGAATCAAATTTCACTGGAAGAAATGCAGAAACTGAATTACAAGGTGGACGGTGAGGGTCA
GGACCCAGCGAAAGTAGCTAAGGAGTTTTTGAAAGAGAAAGGTTTAATTCTGCAGGTCGACGAACAAAAA
CTCATCTCAGAAGAGGATCTGAATGCTGTGGGCCAGGACACGCAGGAGGTCATCGTGGTGCCACACTCCT
TGCCCTTTAAGGTGGTGGTGATCTCAGCCATCCTGGCCCTGGTGGTGCTCACCATCATCTCCCTTATCAT
CCTCATCATGCTTTGGCAGAAGAAGCCACGTTAGGGATCCAGACATGATAAGATACATTGATGAGTTTGG
ACAAACCACAACTAGAATGCAGTGAAAAAAATGCTTTATTTGTGAAATTTGTGATGCTATTGCTTTATTT
GTAACCATTATAAGCTGCAATAAACAAGTTAACAACAACAATTGCATTCATTTTATGTTTCAGGTTCAGG
GGGAGGTGTGGGAGGTTTTTTAGTCGACTAGAGCTCGCTGATCAGCCTCGACTGTGCCTTCTAGTTGCCA
GCCATCTGTTGTTTGCCCCTCCCCCGTGCCTTCCTTGACCCTGGAAGGTGCCACTCCCACTGTCCTTTCC
TAATAAAATGAGGAAATTGCATCGCATTGTCTGAGTAGGTGTCATTCTATTCTGGGGGGTGGGGTGGGGC
AGGACAGCAAGGGGGAGGATTGGGAAGACAATAGCAGGCATGCTGGGGAGAGATCTCACGTGCGGACCGA
GCGGCCGCAGGAACCCCTAGTGATGGAGTTGGCCACTCCCTCTCTGCGCGCTCGCTCGCTCACTGAGGCC
GGGCGACCAAAGGTCGCCCGACGCCCGGGCTTTGCCCGGGCGGCCTCAGTGAGCGAGCGAGCGCGCAGCT
GCCTGCAGGGGCGCCTGATGCTGCAGCCAGCTGGCGTAATAGCGAAGAGGCCCGCACCGATCGCCCTTCC
CAACAGTTGCGTAGCCTGAATGGCGAATGGCGCG
[124 nt withheld, positions 3675-3798]
C
[91 nt withheld, positions 3800-3890]
A
[49 nt withheld, positions 3892-3940]
CCTTTGACGTTGGAGTCCACGTTCTTT
[37 nt withheld, positions 3968-4004]
ACCCTATCTCGGTCTATTCTTTTGATTTATAAGGGATTTTGCCGATTTCGGCCTATTGGTTAAAAAATGA
GCTGATTTAACAAAAATTTAACGCGAATTTTAACAAAATATTAACGTTTACAATTTCCTGATGCGGTATT
TTCTCCTTACGCATCTGTGCGGTATTTCACACCGCATATGGTGCACTCTCAGTACAATCTGCTCTGATGC
CGCATAGTTAAGCCAGCCCCGACACCCGCCAACACCCGCTGACGCGCCCTGACGGGCTTGTCTGCTCCCG
GCATCCGCTTACAGACAAGCTGTGACCGTCTCCGGGAGCTGCATGTGTCAGAGGTTTTCACCGTCATCAC
CGAAACGCGCGAGACGAAAGGGCCTCGTGATACGCCTATTTTTATAGGTTAATGTCATGATAATAATGGT
TTCTTAGACGTCAGGTGGCACTTTTCGGGGAAATGTGCGCGGAACCCCTATTTGTTTATTTTTCTAAATA
CATTCAAATATGTATCCGCTCATGAGACAATAACCCTGATAAATGCTTCAATAATATTGAAAAAGGAAGA
GTATGAGTATTCAACATTTCCGTGTCGCCCTTATTCCCTTTTTTGCGGCATTTTGCCTTCCTGTTTTTGC
TCACCCAGAAACGCTGGTGAAAGTAAAAGATGCTGAAGATCAGTTGGGTGCACGAGTGGGTTACATCGAA
CTGGATCTCAACAGCGGTAAGATCCTTGAGAGTTTTCGCCCCGAAGAACGTTTTCCAATGATGAGCACTT
TTAAAGTTCTGCTATGTGGCGCGGTATTATCCCGTATTGACGCCGGGCAAGAGCAACTCGGTCGCCGCAT
ACACTATTCTCAGAATGACTTGGTTGAGTACTCACCAGTCACAGAAAAGCATCTTACGGATGGCATGACA
GTAAGAGAATTATGCAGTGCTGCCATAACCATGAGTGATAACACTGCGGCCAACTTACTTCTGACAACGA
TCGGAGGACCGAAGGAGCTAACCGCTTTTTTGCACAACATGGGGGATCATGTAACTCGCCTTGATCGTTG
GGAACCGGAGCTGAATGAAGCCATACCAAACGACGAGCGTGACACCACGATGCCTGTAGCAATGGCAACA
ACGTTGCGCAAACTATTAACTGGCGAACTACTTACTCTAGCTTCCCGGCAACAATTAATAGACTGGATGG
AGGCGGATAAAGTTGCAGGACCACTTCTGCGCTCGGCCCTTCCGGCTGGCTGGTTTATTGCTGATAAATC
TGGAGCCGGTGAGCGTGGGTCTCGCGGTATCATTGCAGCACTGGGGCCAGATGGTAAGCCCTCCCGTATC
GTAGTTATCTACACGACGGGGAGTCAGGCAACTATGGATGAACGAAATAGACAGATCGCTGAGATAGGTG
CCTCACTGATTAAGCATTGGTAACTGTCAGACCAAGTTTACTCATATATACTTTAGATTGATTTAAAACT
TCATTTTTAATTTAAAAGGATCTAGGTGAAGATCCTTTTTGATAATCTCATGACCAAAATCCCTTAACGT
GAGTTTTCGTTCCACTGAGCGTCAGACCCCGTAGAAAAGATCAAAGGATCTTCTTGAGATCCTTTTTTTC
TGCGCGTAATCTGCTGCTTGCAAACAAAAAAACCACCGCTACCAGCGGTGGTTTGTTTGCCGGATCAAGA
GCTACCAACTCTTTTTCCGAAGGTAACTGGCTTCAGCAGAGCGCAGATACCAAATACTGTCCTTCTAGTG
TAGCCGTAGTTAGGCCACCACTTCAAGAACTCTGTAGCACCGCCTACATACCTCGCTCTGCTAATCCTGT
TACCAGTGGCTGCTGCCAGTGGCGATAAGTCGTGTCTTACCGGGTTGGACTCAAGACGATAGTTACCGGA
TAAGGCGCAGCGGTCGGGCTGAACGGGGGGTTCGTGCACACAGCCCAGCTTGGAGCGAACGACCTACACC
GAACTGAGATACCTACAGCGTGAGCATTGAGAAAGCGCCACGCTTCCCGAAGGGAGAAAGGCGGACAGGT
ATCCGGTAAGCGGCAGGGTCGGAACAGGAGAGCGCACGAGGGAGCTTCCAGGGGGAAACGCCTGGTATCT
TTATAGTCCTGTCGGGTTTCGCCACCTCTGACTTGAGCGTCGATTTTTGTGATGCTCGTCAGGGGGGCGG
AGCCTATGGAAAAACGCCAGCAACGCGGCCTTTTTACGGTTCCTGGCCTTTTGCTGGCCTTTTGCTCACA
TGTTCTTTCCTGCGTTATCCCCTGATTCTGTGGATAACCGTATTACCGCCTTTGAGTGAGCTGATACCGC
TCGCCGCAGCCGAACGACCGAGCGCAGCGAGTCAGTGAGCGAGGAAGCGGAAGAGCGCCCAATACGCAAA
CCGCCTCTCCCCGCGCGTTGGCCGATTCATTAATGCAGCTGGGCTGCAGGCTCACATGT
Features (pLannotate 1.2.2; 20 found; start..end, strand, type, name):
      1..141     -  repeat_region  AAV2 ITR: inverted terminal repeat of adeno-associated virus serotype 2 inverted
    174..538     +  enhancer       CMV enhancer: human cytomegalovirus immediate early enhancer
    540..817     +  promoter       chicken β-actin promoter: No description available
    818..954     +  intron         hybrid intron (fragment): hybrid between chicken β-actin (CBA) and minute virus of mice (MMV) introns (Gray et al., 2011)
   1026..1066    +  intron         β-globin intron (fragment): intron from rabbit β-globin gene
   1064..1120    +  CDS            HBB (fragment): HBB_LEPEU - Experimental evidence at protein level: Swiss-Prot protein existence level 1. Involved in oxygen transport from the lung to the various peripheral tissues. From Lepus europaeus (European hare).
   1148..1210    +  sig_peptide    Igκ leader: leader sequence from mouse immunoglobulin κ light chain
   1454..2173    +  CDS            cEGFP: cEGFP is a basic (constitutively fluorescent) green fluorescent protein published in 2008, derived from Aequorea victoria.
   2825..2971    +  CDS            PDGFRβ TM domain: transmembrane domain from platelet derived growth factor receptor beta
   2976..3110    -  polyA_signal   SV40 poly(A) signal: SV40 polyadenylation signal
   3202..3409    +  polyA_signal   bGH poly(A) signal: bovine growth hormone polyadenylation signal
   3439..3579    +  repeat_region  AAV2 ITR: inverted terminal repeat of adeno-associated virus serotype 2 inverted
   3596..3667    +  CDS            lacZα (fragment): LacZα fragment of β-galactosidase; lacZ fragment
   3675..4130    +  rep_origin     f1 ori (sequence partly withheld): f1 bacteriophage origin of replication; arrow indicates direction of (+) strand synthesis
   4131..4230    -  misc_feature   bom (fragment): basis of mobility region from pBR322
   4332..4367    -  CDS            rop (fragment): Rop protein, which maintains plasmids at low copy number; rop
   4462..4566    +  promoter       AmpR promoter: bla
   4567..5427    +  CDS            AmpR: β-lactamase; bla; confers resistance to ampicillin, carbenicillin, and related antibiotics
   5598..6186    +  rep_origin     ori: high-copy-number ColE1/pMB1/pBR322/pUC origin of replication
   6369..6426    +  CDS            lacI (fragment): lac repressor; lacI; The lac repressor binds to the lac operator to inhibit transcription in E. coli. This inhibition can be relieved by adding lactose or isopropyl-β-D-thiogalactopyranoside (IPTG).
