>Addgene plasmid #137955 | pAAV.CAG.iAChSnFR | addgene full sequence | sequence record 271572 | Addgene NGS Result
CCTGCAGGCAGCTGCGCGCTCGCTCGCTCACTGAGGCCGCCCGGGCGTCGGGCGACCTTTGGTCGCCCGG
CCTCAGTGAGCGAGCGAGCGCGCAGAGAGGGAGTGGCCAACTCCATCACTAGGGGTTCCTGCGGCCGCAC
GCGTAGATCTGAATTCGGTACCTAGTTATTAATAGTAATCAATTACGGGGTCATTAGTTCATAGCCCATA
TATGGAGTTCCGCGTTACATAACTTACGGTAAATGGCCCGCCTGGCTGACCGCCCAACGACCCCCGCCCA
TTGACGTCAATAATGACGTATGTTCCCATAGTAACGCCAATAGGGACTTTCCATTGACGTCAATGGGTGG
AGTATTTACGGTAAACTGCCCACTTGGCAGTACATCAAGTGTATCATATGCCAAGTACGCCCCCTATTGA
CGTCAATGACGGTAAATGGCCCGCCTGGCATTATGCCCAGTACATGACCTTATGGGACTTTCCTACTTGG
CAGTACATCTACGTATTAGTCATCGCTATTACCATGGTCGAGGTGAGCCCCACGTTCTGCTTCACTCTCC
CCATCTCCCCCCCCTCCCCACCCCCAATTTTGTATTTATTTATTTTTTAATTATTTTGTGCAGCGATGGG
GGCGGGGGGGGGGGGGGGGCGCGCGCCRGGGGGGGGGGGGSGGGGSGGGGGGSGGGGSGGGGSGRGGCGG
AGAGGTGCGGCGGCAGCCAATCAGAGCGGCGCGCTCCGAAAGTTTCCTTTTATGGCGAGGCGGCGGCGGC
GGCGGCCCTATAAAAAGCGAAGCGCGCGGCGGGCGGGAGTCGCTGCGCGCTGCCTTCGCCCCGTGCCCCG
CTCCGCCGCCGCCTCGCGCCGCCCGCCCCGGCTCTGACTGACCGCGTTACTCCCACAGGTGAGCGGGCGG
GACGGCCCTTCTCCTCCGGGCTGTAATTAGCGCTTGGTTTAATGACGGCTTGTTTCTTTTCTGTGGCTGC
GTGAAAGCCTTGAGGGGCTCCGGGAGCTAGAGCCTCTGCTAACCATGTTCATGCCTTCTTCTTTTTCCTA
CAGCTCCTGGGCAACGTGCTGGTTATTGTGCTGTCTCATCATTTTGGCAAAGAATTCCTCGAAGATCCGA
AGGGGTTCAAGCTTATGGAGACAGACACACTCCTGCTATGGGTACTGCTGCTCTGGGTTCCAGGTTCCAC
TGGTGACAGATCTGCGAACGACACCGTAGTTGTGGGCTCGATCATCTTTACAGAAGGGATTATCGTCGCA
AACATGGTGGCAGAGATGATTGAGGCGCATACAGACCTTAAGGTGGTTCGCAAACTGAACCTTGGCGGGG
TCAACGTTAACTTTGAAGCCATTAAACGCGGAGGTGCGAATAATGGTATTGACATTTACGTGGAGTACAC
TGGGCACGGTCTTGTGGATATTCTGGGGTTCCCGGAGCCGAACGTCTATATCACCGCCGACAAGCAGAAG
AACGGCATCAAGGCGAACTTCAAGATCCGCCACAACGTGGAGGACGGCAGCGTGCAGCTCGCCGACCACT
ACCAGCAGAACACCCCCATCGGCGACGGCCCCGTGCTGCTGCCCGACAACCACTACCTGAGCACCCAGTC
CGTGCTGAGCAAAGACCCCAACGAGAAGCGCGATCACATGGTCCTGCTGGAGTTCGTGACCGCCGCCGGG
ATCACTCTCGGCATGGACGAGCTGTACAAGGGCGGTACCGGAGGGAGCATGAGCAAGGGCGAGGAGCTGT
TCACCGGGGTGGTGCCCATCCTGGTCGAGCTGGACGGCGACGTAAACGGCCACAAGTTCAGCGTGCGCGG
CGAGGGCGAGGGCGATGCCACCAACGGCAAGCTGACCCTGAAGTTCATCTGCACCACCGGCAAGCTGCCC
GTGCCCTGGCCCACCCTCGTGACCACCCTGACCTACGGCGTGCAGTGCTTCAGCCGCTACCCCGACCACA
TGAAGCAGCACGACTTCTTCAAGTCCGCCATGCCCGAAGGCTACGTCCAGGAGCGCACCATCAGCTTCAA
GGACGACGGCACCTACAAGACCCGCGCCGAGGTGAAGTTCGAGGGCGACACCCTGGTGAACCGCATCGAG
CTGAAGGGCATCGACTTCAAGGAGGACGGCAACATCCTGGGGCACAAGCTGGAGTACAACTTTCCGCCGC
CCGCGACTACTGATCCAGAAGGTGCATACGAAACCGTGAAGAAGGAGTACAAACGTAAATGGAATATTGT
ATGGCTCAAACCACTGGGATTCAACAATACGTATACGCTTACCGTTAAAGACGAACTGGCGAAACAGTAT
AACCTTAAAACCTTCAGTGACTTAGCGAAAATCTCGGATAAGCTGATTCTGGGTGCAACGATGTTCTTTT
TAGAAGGGCCCGATGGTTACCCAGGCCTGCAAAAACTGTACAATTTCAAATTCAAGCACACCAAAAGCAT
GGACATGGGTATTCGCTATACCGCCATTGATAATAACGAAGTTCAGGTAATTGATGCCTGGGCCACTGAT
GGCTTGCTGGTGAGCCACAAATTAAAAATTCTGGAGGATGATAAAGCGTTCTTCCCGCCGTATTATGCTG
CCCCCATCATCCGTCAGGATGTCTTAGATAAGCATCCTGAACTGAAGGACGTGCTGAACAAACTCGCGAA
TCAAATTTCACTGGAAGAAATGCAGAAACTGAATTACAAGGTGGACGGTGAGGGTCAGGACCCAGCGAAA
GTAGCTAAGGAGTTTTTGAAAGAGAAAGGTTTAATTCTGCAGGTCGACGAACAAAAACTCATCTCAGAAG
AGGATCTGAATGCTGTGGGCCAGGACACGCAGGAGGTCATCGTGGTGCCACACTCCTTGCCCTTTAAGGT
GGTGGTGATCTCAGCCATCCTGGCCCTGGTGGTGCTCACCATCATCTCCCTTATCATCCTCATCATGCTT
TGGCAGAAGAAGCCACGTTAGGGATCCAGACATGATAAGATACATTGATGAGTTTGGACAAACCACAACT
AGAATGCAGTGAAAAAAATGCTTTATTTGTGAAATTTGTGATGCTATTGCTTTATTTGTAACCATTATAA
GCTGCAATAAACAAGTTAACAACAACAATTGCATTCATTTTATGTTTCAGGTTCAGGGGGAGGTGTGGGA
GGTTTTTTAGTCGACTAGAGCTCGCTGATCAGCCTCGACTGTGCCTTCTAGTTGCCAGCCATCTGTTGTT
TGCCCCTCCCCCGTGCCTTCCTTGACCCTGGAAGGTGCCACTCCCACTGTCCTTTCCTAATAAAATGAGG
AAATTGCATCGCATTGTCTGAGTAGGTGTCATTCTATTCTGGGGGGTGGGGTGGGGCAGGACAGCAAGGG
GGAGGATTGGGAAGACAATAGCAGGCATGCTGGGGAGAGATCTCACGTGCGGACCGAGCGGCCGCAGGAA
CCCCTAGTGATGGAGTTGGCCACTCCCTCTCTGCGCGCTCGCTCGCTCACTGAGGCCGGGCGACCAAAGG
TCGCCCGACGCCCGGGCTTTGCCCGGGCGGCCTCAGTGAGCGAGCGAGCGCGCAGCTGCCTGCAGGGGCG
CCTGATGCCAGCTGGCGTAATAGCGAAGAGGCCCGCACCGATCGCCCTTCCCAACAGTTGCGCAGCCTGA
ATGGCGAATGG
[124 nt withheld, positions 3652-3775]
C
[91 nt withheld, positions 3777-3867]
A
[49 nt withheld, positions 3869-3917]
CCTTTGACGTTGGAGTCCACGTTCTTT
[37 nt withheld, positions 3945-3981]
ACCCTATCTCGGTCTATTCTTTTGATTTATAAGGGATTTTGCCGATTTCGGCCTATTGGTTAAAAAATGA
GCTGATTTAACAAAAATTTAACGCGAATTTTAACAAAATATTAACGCTTACAATTTCCTGATGCGGTATT
TTCTCCTTACGCATCTGTGCGGTATTTCACACCGCATATGGTGCACTCTCAGTACAATCTGCTCTGATGC
CGCATAGTTAAGCCAGCCCCGACACCCGCCAACACCCGCTGACGCGCCCTGACGGGCTTGTCTGCTCCCG
GCATCCGCTTACAGACAAGCTGTGACCGTCTCCGGGAGCTGCATGTGTCAGAGGTTTTCACCGTCATCAC
CGAAACGCGCGAGACGAAAGGGCCTCGTGATACGCCTATTTTTATAGGTTAATGTCATGATAATAATGGT
TTCTTAGACGTCAGGTGGCACTTTTCGGGGAAATGTGCGCGGAACCCCTATTTGTTTATTTTTCTAAATA
CATTCAAATATGTATCCGCTCATGAGACAATAACCCTGATAAATGCTTCAATAATATTGAAAAAGGAAGA
GTATGAGTATTCAACATTTCCGTGTCGCCCTTATTCCCTTTTTTGCGGCATTTTGCCTTCCTGTTTTTGC
TCACCCAGAAACGCTGGTGAAAGTAAAAGATGCTGAAGATCAGTTGGGTGCACGAGTGGGTTACATCGAA
CTGGATCTCAACAGCGGTAAGATCCTTGAGAGTTTTCGCCCCGAAGAACGTTTTCCAATGATGAGCACTT
TTAAAGTTCTGCTATGTGGCGCGGTATTATCCCGTATTGACGCCGGGCAAGAGCAACTCGGTCGCCGCAT
ACACTATTCTCAGAATGACTTGGTTGAGTACTCACCAGTCACAGAAAAGCATCTTACGGATGGCATGACA
GTAAGAGAATTATGCAGTGCTGCCATAACCATGAGTGATAACACTGCGGCCAACTTACTTCTGACAACGA
TCGGAGGACCGAAGGAGCTAACCGCTTTTTTGCACAACATGGGGGATCATGTAACTCGCCTTGATCGTTG
GGAACCGGAGCTGAATGAAGCCATACCAAACGACGAGCGTGACACCACGATGCCTGTAGCAATGGCAACA
ACGTTGCGCAAACTATTAACTGGCGAACTACTTACTCTAGCTTCCCGGCAACAATTAATAGACTGGATGG
AGGCGGATAAAGTTGCAGGACCACTTCTGCGCTCGGCCCTTCCGGCTGGCTGGTTTATTGCTGATAAATC
TGGAGCCGGTGAGCGTGGGTCTCGCGGTATCATTGCAGCACTGGGGCCAGATGGTAAGCCCTCCCGTATC
GTAGTTATCTACACGACGGGGAGTCAGGCAACTATGGATGAACGAAATAGACAGATCGCTGAGATAGGTG
CCTCACTGATTAAGCATTGGTAACTGTCAGACCAAGTTTACTCATATATACTTTAGATTGATTTAAAACT
TCATTTTTAATTTAAAAGGATCTAGGTGAAGATCCTTTTTGATAATCTCATGACCAAAATCCCTTAACGT
GAGTTTTCGTTCCACTGAGCGTCAGACCCCGTAGAAAAGATCAAAGGATCTTCTTGAGATCCTTTTTTTC
TGCGCGTAATCTGCTGCTTGCAAACAAAAAAACCACCGCTACCAGCGGTGGTTTGTTTGCCGGATCAAGA
GCTACCAACTCTTTTTCCGAAGGTAACTGGCTTCAGCAGAGCGCAGATACCAAATACTGTTCTTCTAGTG
TAGCCGTAGTTAGGCCACCACTTCAAGAACTCTGTAGCACCGCCTACATACCTCGCTCTGCTAATCCTGT
TACCAGTGGCTGCTGCCAGTGGCGATAAGTCGTGTCTTACCGGGTTGGACTCAAGACGATAGTTACCGGA
TAAGGCGCAGCGGTCGGGCTGAACGGGGGGTTCGTGCACACAGCCCAGCTTGGAGCGAACGACCTACACC
GAACTGAGATACCTACAGCGTGAGCTATGAGAAAGCGCCACGCTTCCCGAAGGGAGAAAGGCGGACAGGT
ATCCGGTAAGCGGCAGGGTCGGAACAGGAGAGCGCACGAGGGAGCTTCCAGGGGGAAACGCCTGGTATCT
TTATAGTCCTGTCGGGTTTCGCCACCTCTGACTTGAGCGTCGATTTTTGTGATGCTCGTCAGGGGGGCGG
AGCCTATGGAAAAACGCCAGCAACGCGGCCTTTTTACGGTTCCTGGCCTTTTGCTGGCCTTTTGCTCACA
TGTTCTTTCCTGCGTTATCCCCTGATTCTGTGGATAACCGTATTACCGCCTTTGAGTGAGCTGATACCGC
TCGCCGCAGCCGAACGACCGAGCGCAGCGAGTCAGTGAGCGAGGAAGCGGAAGAGCGCCCAATACGCAAA
CCGCCTCTCCCCGCGCGTTGGCCGATTCATTAATGCAGCTGGGGCTCACATGT
Features (pLannotate 1.2.2; 21 found; start..end, strand, type, name):
     12..39      +  repeat_region  AAV2 ITR (fragment): inverted terminal repeat of adeno-associated virus serotype 2 inverted
     68..95      +  repeat_region  AAV2 ITR (fragment): inverted terminal repeat of adeno-associated virus serotype 2 inverted
    223..526     +  enhancer       CMV enhancer: human cytomegalovirus immediate early enhancer
    528..805     +  promoter       chicken β-actin promoter: No description available
    806..941     +  intron         hybrid intron (fragment): hybrid between chicken β-actin (CBA) and minute virus of mice (MMV) introns (Gray et al., 2011)
   1013..1053    +  intron         β-globin intron (fragment): intron from rabbit β-globin gene
   1051..1107    +  CDS            HBB (fragment): HBB_LEPEU - Experimental evidence at protein level: Swiss-Prot protein existence level 1. Involved in oxygen transport from the lung to the various peripheral tissues. From Lepus europaeus (European hare).
   1135..1197    +  sig_peptide    Igκ leader: leader sequence from mouse immunoglobulin κ light chain
   1441..2160    +  CDS            cEGFP: cEGFP is a basic (constitutively fluorescent) green fluorescent protein published in 2008, derived from Aequorea victoria.
   2812..2958    +  CDS            PDGFRβ TM domain: transmembrane domain from platelet derived growth factor receptor beta
   2963..3097    -  polyA_signal   SV40 poly(A) signal: SV40 polyadenylation signal
   3189..3396    +  polyA_signal   bGH poly(A) signal: bovine growth hormone polyadenylation signal
   3426..3566    +  repeat_region  AAV2 ITR: inverted terminal repeat of adeno-associated virus serotype 2 inverted
   3577..3648    +  CDS            lacZα (fragment): LacZα fragment of β-galactosidase; lacZ fragment
   3652..4080    +  rep_origin     f1 ori (sequence partly withheld): f1 bacteriophage origin of replication; arrow indicates direction of (+) strand synthesis
   4108..4207    -  misc_feature   bom (fragment): basis of mobility region from pBR322
   4309..4344    -  CDS            rop (fragment): Rop protein, which maintains plasmids at low copy number; rop
   4439..4543    +  promoter       AmpR promoter: bla
   4544..5404    +  CDS            AmpR: β-lactamase; bla; confers resistance to ampicillin, carbenicillin, and related antibiotics
   5575..6163    +  rep_origin     ori: high-copy-number ColE1/pMB1/pBR322/pUC origin of replication
   6346..6403    +  CDS            lacI (fragment): lac repressor; lacI; The lac repressor binds to the lac operator to inhibit transcription in E. coli. This inhibition can be relieved by adding lactose or isopropyl-β-D-thiogalactopyranoside (IPTG).
