[The description below was written by a language model from this plasmid's Addgene catalogue record and pLannotate feature annotations shown in this document.]
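Description:
pAAV.CAG.iAChSnFR is an AAV transfer plasmid for mammalian expression, built on the pAAV.CAG backbone. It carries a synthetic 1.8 kb insert encoding iAChSnFR, a genetically encoded fluorescent acetylcholine sensor. The expression cassette lies between two AAV2 inverted terminal repeats, which are the cis elements that allow the intervening DNA to be replicated and packaged into recombinant AAV particles when helper functions are supplied. The bacterial portion carries a high-copy ColE1/pUC-type origin, an ampicillin resistance gene with its own promoter, and an f1 phage origin. It also contains short remnants of lacZα, lacI, rop and bom that are backbone leftovers with no evident function.

Expression is driven by the CAG promoter, annotated here as the CMV immediate-early enhancer, the chicken β-actin promoter and chimeric intron sequence that includes rabbit β-globin intron and exon fragments. The open reading frame begins with a mouse Igκ leader peptide and ends with the PDGFRβ transmembrane domain. This arrangement sends the sensor through the secretory pathway and anchors it on the outer face of the plasma membrane, where it can report extracellular acetylcholine. A GFP-derived segment annotated in the middle of the coding region is the fluorescent reporter. The flanking unannotated sequence presumably encodes the ligand-binding portion, although the record does not describe it. An SV40 poly(A) signal, annotated on the reverse strand, and a bGH poly(A) signal follow the insert.

The depositor sequence (6,443 nt) shows two intact ITRs, whereas the repository's sequencing result (6,414 nt) resolves the upstream ITR only as short fragments. The record does not say whether this reflects a sequencing or assembly limitation or a real difference in the plasmid. The associated publication describes acetylcholine imaging in vivo in several model organisms.
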