Addgene plasmid #137955: pAAV.CAG.iAChSnFR
Purpose: Expresses iAChSnFR under CAG promoter
Depositing lab: Loren Looger. Depositing organization: HHMI, Janelia Research Campus. Publication: A fast genetically encoded fluorescent sensor for faithful in vivo acetylcholine detection in mice, fish, worms and flies. Borden PM, Zhang P, Shivange AV, Marvin JS, Cichon J, Dan C, Podgorski K, Figueiredo A, Novak O, Tanimoto M, Shigetomi E, Lobas MA, Kim H, Zhu PK, Zhang Y, Zheng WS, Fan C, Wang G, Xiang B, Gan L, Zhang G, Guo K, Lin L, Cai Y, Yee AG, Aggarwal A, Ford CP, Rees DC, Dietrich D, Khakh BS, Dittman JS, Gan W, Koyama M, Jayaraman V, Cheer JF, Lester HA, Zhu JJ, Looger LL. bioRxiv 2020 10.1101/2020.02.07.939504.
Backbone
  Vector backbone: pAAV.CAG
  Backbone size w/o insert (bp): 4616
  Total vector size (bp): 6443
  Vector type: Mammalian Expression, AAV
Growth in bacteria
  Bacterial resistance: Ampicillin, 100 μg/mL
  Growth temperature: 37°C
  Growth strain: NEB Stable
  Copy number: Unknown
Gene/Insert
  Gene/Insert name: iAChSnFR
  Species: Synthetic
  Insert size (bp): 1827
  Promoter: CAG
  Cloning method: Restriction Enzyme; 5′ cloning site HindIII (not destroyed); 3′ cloning site BamHI (not destroyed)
  Sequencing primers: 5′ GAA AGC CTT GAG GGG CTC CG; 3′ SV40
Terms and licenses: Academic/Nonprofit Terms; Industry Terms: Not Available to Industry
Depositor comments: Please visit https://www.biorxiv.org/content/10.1101/2020.02.07.939504v1 for bioRxiv preprint.
How to cite: pAAV.CAG.iAChSnFR was a gift from Loren Looger (Addgene plasmid # 137955 ; http://n2t.net/addgene:137955 ; RRID:Addgene_137955) For viral preps, please replace (Addgene plasmid # 137955) in the above sentence with: (Addgene viral prep # 137955-AAV1) or (Addgene viral prep # 137955-AAV9)
